>Addgene plasmid #157332 | pD649-HAsp-EDA-COMP5AP-AviTag-9xHis | addgene full sequence | sequence record 492991 | Addgene NGS Result
TCTTTTGATTTATAAGGGATTTTGCCGATTTCGGCCTATTGGTTAAAAAATGAGCTGATTTAACAAAAAT
TTAACGCGAATTAATTCTGTGGAATGTGTGTCAGTTAGGGTGTGGAAAGTCCCCAGGCTCCCCAGCAGGC
AGAAGTATGCAAAGCATGCATCTCAATTAGTCAGCAACCAGGTGTGGAAAGTCCCCAGGCTCCCCAGCAG
GCAGAAGTATGCAAAGCATGCATCTCAATTAGTCAGCAACCATAGTCCCGCCCCTAACTCCGCCCATCCC
GCCCCTAACTCCGCCCAGTTCCGCCCATTCTCCGCCCCATGGCTGACTAATTTTTTTTATTTATGCAGAG
GCCGAGGCCGCCTCTGCCTCTGAGCTATTCCAGAAGTAGTGAGGAGGCTTTTTTGGAGGCCTAGGCTTTT
GCAAAAAGCTCCCGGGAGCTTGTATATCCATTTTCGGATCTGATCAGCACGTGTTGACAATTAATCATCG
GCATAGTATATCGGCATAGTATAATACGACAAGGTGAGGAACTAAACCATGACCGAGTACAAGCCCACGG
TGCGCCTCGCCACCCGCGACGACGTCCCCAGGGCCGTACGCACCCTCGCCGCCGCGTTCGCCGACTACCC
CGCCACGCGCCACACCGTCGATCCGGACCGCCACATCGAGCGGGTCACCGAGCTGCAAGAACTCTTCCTC
ACGCGCGTCGGGCTCGACATCGGCAAGGTGTGGGTCGCGGACGACGGCGCCGCGGTGGCGGTCTGGACCA
CGCCGGAGAGCGTCGAAGCGGGGGCGGTGTTCGCCGAGATCGGCCCGCGCATGGCCGAGTTGAGCGGTTC
CCGGCTGGCCGCGCAGCAACAGATGGAAGGCCTCCTGGCGCCGCACCGGCCCAAGGAGCCCGCGTGGTTC
CTGGCCACCGTCGGCGTCTCGCCCGACCACCAGGGCAAGGGTCTGGGCAGCGCCGTCGTGCTCCCCGGAG
TGGAGGCGGCCGAGCGCGCCGGGGTGCCCGCCTTCCTGGAGACATCCGCGCCCCGCAACCTCCCCTTCTA
CGAGCGGCTCGGCTTCACCGTCACCGCCGACGTCGAGGTGCCCGAAGGACCGCGCACCTGGTGCATGACC
CGCAAGCCCGGTGCCTGACACGTGCTACGAGATTTCGATTCCACCGCCGCCTTCTATGAAAGGTTGGGCT
TCGGAATCGTTTTCCGGGACGCCGGCTGGATGATCCTCCAGCGCGGGGATCTCATGCTGGAGTTCTTCGC
CCACCCCAACTTGTTTATTGCAGCTTATAATGGTTACAAATAAAGCAATAGCATCACAAATTTCACAAAT
AAAGCATTTTTTTCACTGCATTCTAGTTGTGGTTTGTCCAAACTCATCAATGTATCTTATCATGTCTGTA
TACCGTCGACCTCTAGCTAGAGCTTGGCGTAATCATGGTCATTACCAATGCTTAATCAGTGAGGCACCTA
TCTCAGCGATCTGTCTATTTCGTTCATCCATAGTTGCCTGACTCCCCGTCGTGTAGATAACTACGATACG
GGAGGGCTTACCATCTGGCCCCAGCGCTGCGATGATACCGCGAGAACCACGCTCACCGGCTCCGGATTTA
TCAGCAATAAACCAGCCAGCCGGAAGGGCCGAGCGCAGAAGTGGTCCTGCAACTTTATCCGCCTCCATCC
AGTCTATTAATTGTTGCCGGGAAGCTAGAGTAAGTAGTTCGCCAGTTAATAGTTTGCGCAACGTTGTTGC
CATCGCTACAGGCATCGTGGTGTCACGCTCGTCGTTTGGTATGGCTTCATTCAGCTCCGGTTCCCAACGA
TCAAGGCGAGTTACATGATCCCCCATGTTGTGCAAAAAAGCGGTTAGCTCCTTCGGTCCTCCGATCGTTG
TCAGAAGTAAGTTGGCCGCAGTGTTATCACTCATGGTTATGGCAGCACTGCATAATTCTCTTACTGTCAT
GCCATCCGTAAGATGCTTTTCTGTGACTGGTGAGTACTCAACCAAGTCATTCTGAGAATAGTGTATGCGG
CGACCGAGTTGCTCTTGCCCGGCGTCAATACGGGATAATACCGCGCCACATAGCAGAACTTTAAAAGTGC
TCATCATTGGAAAACGTTCTTCGGGGCGAAAACTCTCAAGGATCTTACCGCTGTTGAGATCCAGTTCGAT
GTAACCCACTCGTGCACCCAACTGATCTTCAGCATCTTTTACTTTCACCAGCGTTTCTGGGTGAGCAAAA
ACAGGAAGGCAAAATGCCGCAAAAAAGGGAATAAGGGCGACACGGAAATGTTGAATACTCATATTCTTCC
TTTTTCAATATTATTGAAGCATTTATCAGGGTTATTGTCTCATGAGCGGATACATATTTGAATGTATTTA
GAAAAATAAACAAATAGGGGTCAGTGTTACAACCAATTAACCAATTCTGAACATTATCGCGAGCCCATTT
ATACCTGAATATGGCTCATAACACCCCTTGCTCATGACCAAAATCCCTTAACGTGAGTTACGCGCGCGTC
GTTCCACTGAGCGTCAGACCCCGTAGAAAAGATCAAAGGATCTTCTTGAGATCCTTTTTTTCTGCGCGTA
ATCTGCTGCTTGCAAACAAAAAAACCACCGCTACCAGCGGTGGTTTGTTTGCCGGATCAAGAGCTACCAA
CTCTTTTTCCGAAGGTAACTGGCTTCAGCAGAGCGCAGATACCAAATACTGTTCTTCTAGTGTAGCCGTA
GTTAGCCCACCACTTCAAGAACTCTGTAGCACCGCCTACATACCTCGCTCTGCTAATCCTGTTACCAGTG
GCTGCTGCCAGTGGCGATAAGTCGTGTCTTACCGGGTTGGACTCAAGACGATAGTTACCGGATAAGGCGC
AGCGGTCGGGCTGAACGGGGGGTTCGTGCACACAGCCCAGCTTGGAGCGAACGACCTACACCGAACTGAG
ATACCTACAGCGTGAGCTATGAGAAAGCGCCACGCTTCCCGAAGGGAGAAAGGCGGACAGGTATCCGGTA
AGCGGCAGGGTCGGAACAGGAGAGCGCACGAGGGAGCTTCCAGGGGGAAACGCCTGGTATCTTTATAGTC
CTGTCGGGTTTCGCCACCTCTGACTTGAGCGTCGATTTTTGTGATGCTCGTCAGGGGGGCGGAGCCTATG
GAAAAACGCCAGCAACGCGGCCTTTTTACGGTTCCTGGCCTTTTGCTGGCCTTTTGCTCACATGTTCTTT
CCTGCGTTATCCCCTGATTCTGTGGATAACCGTATTACCGCCTTTGAGTGAGCTGATACCGCTCGCCGCA
GCCGAACGACCGAGCGCAGCGAGTCAGTGAGCGAGGAAGCGGAAGGCGAGAGTAGGGAACTGCCAGGCAT
CAAACTAAGCAGAAGGCCCCTGACGGATGGCCTTTTTGCGTTTCTACAAACTCTTTCTGTGTTGTAAAAC
GACGGCCAGTCTTAAGCTCGGGCCCCCTGGGCGGTTCTGATAACGAGTAATCGTTAATCCGCAAATAACG
TAAAAACCCGCTTCGGCGGGTTTTTTTATGGGGGGAGTTTAGGGAAAGAGCATTTGTCAGAATATTTAAG
GGCGCCTGTCACTTTGCTTGATATATGAGAATTATTTAACCTTATAAATGAGAAAAAAGCAACGCACTTT
AAATAAGATACGTTGCTTTTTCGATTGATGAACACCTATAATTAAACTATTCATCTATTATTTATGATTT
TTTGTATATACAATATTTCTAGTTTGTTAAAGAGAATTAAGAAAATAAATCTCGAAAATAATAAAGGGAA
AATCAGTTTTTGATATCAAAATTATACATGTCAACGATAATACAAAATATAATACAAACTATAAGATGTT
ATCAGTATTTATTATCATTTAGAATAAATTTTGTGTCGCCCTTAATTGTGAGCGGATAACAATTACGAGC
TTCATGCACAGTGGCGTTGACTCAATATTGGCCATTAGCCATATTATTCATTGGTTATATAGCATAAATC
AATATTGGCTATTGGCCATTGCATACGTTGTATCTATATCATAATATGTACATTTATATTGGCTCATGTC
CAATATGACCGCCATGTTGGCATTGATTATTGACTAGTTATTAATAGTAATCAATTACGGGGTCATTAGT
TCATAGCCCATATATGGAGTTCCGCGTTACATAACTTACGGTAAATGGCCCGCCTGGCTGACCGCCCAAC
GACCCCCGCCCATTGACGTCAATAATGACGTATGTTCCCATAGTAACGCCAATAGGGACTTTCCATTGAC
GTCAATGGGTGGAGTATTTACGGTAAACTGCCCACTTGGCAGTACATCAAGTGTATCATATGCCAAGTAC
GCCCCCTATTGACGTCAATGACGGTAAATGGCCCGCCTGGCATTATGCCCAGTACATGACCTTATGGGAC
TTTCCTACTTGGCAGTACATCTACGTATTAGTCATCGCTATTACCATGGTGATGCGGTTTTGGCAGTACA
TCAATGGGCGTGGATAGCGGTTTGACTCACGGGGATTTCCAAGTCTCCACCCCATTGACGTCAATGGGAG
TTTGTTTTGGCACCAAAATCAACGGGACTTTCCAAAATGTCGTAACAACTCCGCCCCATTGACGCAAATG
GGCGGTAGGCGTGTACGGTGGGAGGTCTATATAAGCAGAGCTCGTTTAGTGAACCGTCAGATCGCCTGGA
GACGCCATCCACGCTGTTTTGACCTCCATAGAAGACACCGGGACCGATCCAGCCTCCGCGGCCGGGAACG
GTGCATTGGAACGCGGATTCCCCGTGCCAAGAGTGACGTAAGTACCGCCTATAGAGTCTATAGGCCCACC
CCCTTGGCTTCGTTAGAACGCGGCTACAATTAATACATAACCTTATGTATCATACACATACGATTTAGGT
GACACTATAGAATAACATCCACTTTGCCTTTCTCTCCACAGGTGTCCACTCCCAGGTCCAACTGCACCTC
GGTTCTATCGAAAACGCGCCTGCTAGCGCCACCATGAAGACCATCATTGCCCTGAGCTACATCTTCTGCC
TGGTGTTCGCTGCGGCCGCCGAACTGAGAAGCGAGCTTAGAAGAGAGAGAGGCGCCGAGAGCAGACTCGG
AGGATCTGGAACTCCTGGCACAAGCGGAACACTGTCTAGCCTTGGAGGACTGGACCCTGACAGCCCTATC
ACATCTCACCTGGGCCAGCCTTCTCCAAAGCAGCAACCTCTTGAACCTGGCGAGGCCGCTCTGCACAGTG
ATTCTCAGGATGGACATCAGATGGCCCTGCTGAACTTCTTCTTCCCCGACGAAAAACCCTACAGCGAAGA
GGAATCCAGAAGAGTGCGGCGGAACAAGCGGAGCAAGAGCAATGAAGGTGCCGACGGACCCGTGAAGAAC
AAGAAGAAGGGCAAGAAGGCCGGACCTCCTGGACCTAATGGACCACCAGGTCCTCCAGGTCCACCTGGAC
CACAAGGACCACCTGGAATACCTGGCATCCCTGGAATCCCAGGCACAACAGTTATGGGACCTCCAGGGCC
GCCTGGGCCTCCAGGACCTCAAGGCCCTCCTGGCTTGCAAGGACCTTCTGGTGCTGCCGATAAGGCCGGC
ACCAGAGAAAATCAGCCTGCCGTGGTTCATCTGCAAGGCCAGGGATCTGCCATCCAAGTGAAGAACGATC
TGTCTGGCGGCGTGCTGAACGACTGGTCCAGAATCACCATGAATCCCAAGGTGTTCAAGCTGCACCCCAG
ATCCGGCGAACTGGAAGTGCTGGTGGATGGCACCTACTTCATCTACAGCCAGGTGGAAGTGTACTACATC
AACTTCACCGACTTCGCCAGCTACGAGGTGGTGGTGGATGAGAAGCCTTTCCTGCAGTGCACCAGATCCA
TCGAGACAGGCAAGACCAACTACAATACCTGCTACACAGCCGGCGTGTGCCTGCTGAAGGCAAGACAGAA
AATCGCCGTGAAGATGGTGCACGCCGACATCAGCATCAACATGAGCAAGCACACCACCTTTTTCGGCGCC
ATCAGACTGGGAGAAGCCCCTGCTTCTGGCGCGCCGGAAGATCAAGTTGATCCAAGATTGATTGATGGCA
AGGGCGGATCTCTGGAGGTGCTGTTCCAGGGACCAGGCGGAAGCGGCAATCCCGGCGGCGATCTGGCCCC
CCAGATGCTGCGCGAGCTGCAGGAGACCAATGCCGCCCTGCAGGACGTGCGCGAGCTGCTGCGCCACCGC
GTGAAGGAGATCACCTTCCTGAAGAACACCGTGATGGAGTGCGACGCCTGCGGTATGCAGCCCTCTAGAG
GCTCCGGCTCCATCATCCCAGTTGAGGAGGAGAACCCGGACTTCTGGAACCGCGAGGCAGCCGAGGCCCT
GGGTGCCGCCAAGAAGCTGCAGCCTGCACAGACAGCCGCCAAGAACCTCATCATCTTCCTGGGCGATGGG
ATGGGGGTGTCTACGGTGACAGCTGCCAGGATCCTAAAAGGGCAGAAGAAGGACAAACTGGGGCCTGAGA
TACCCCTGGCCATGGACCGCTTCCCATATGTGGCTCTGTCCAAGACATACAATGTAGACAAACATGTGCC
AGACAGTGGAGCCACAGCCACGGCCTACCTGTGCGGGGTCAAGGGCAACTTCCAGACCATTGGCTTGAGT
GCAGCCGCCCGCTTTAACCAGTGCAACACGACACGCGGCAACGAGGTCATCTCCGTGATGAATCGGGCCA
AGAAAGCAGGGAAGTCAGTGGGAGTGGTAACCACCACACGAGTGCAGCACGCCTCGCCAGCCGGCACCTA
CGCCCACACGGTGAACCGCAACTGGTACTCGGACGCCGACGTGCCTGCCTCGGCCCGCCAGGAGGGGTGC
CAGGACATCGCTACGCAGCTCATCTCCAACATGGACATTGACGTGATCCTAGGTGGAGGCCGAAAGTACA
TGTTTCGCATGGGAACCCCAGACCCTGAGTACCCAGATGACTACAGCCAAGGTGGGACCAGGCTGGACGG
GAAGAATCTGGTGCAGGAATGGCTGGCGAAGCGCCAGGGTGCCCGGTATGTGTGGAACCGCACTGAGCTC
ATGCAGGCTTCCCTGGACCCGTCTGTGACCCATCTCATGGGTCTCTTTGAGCCTGGAGACATGAAATACG
AGATCCACCGAGACTCCACACTGGACCCCTCCCTGATGGAGATGACAGAGGCTGCCCTGCGCCTGCTGAG
CAGGAACCCCCGCGGCTTCTTCCTCTTCGTGGAGGGTGGTCGCATCGACCATGGTCATCATGAAAGCAGG
GCTTACCGGGCACTGACTGAGACGATCATGTTCGACGACGCCATTGAGAGGGCGGGCCAGCTCACCAGCG
AGGAGGACACGCTGAGCCTCGTCACTGCCGACCACTCCCACGTCTTCTCCTTCGGAGGCTACCCCCTGCG
AGGGAGCTCCATCTTCGGGCTGGCCCCTGGCAAGGCCCGGGACAGGAAGGCCTACACGGTCCTCCTATAC
GGAAACGGTCCAGGCTATGTGCTCAAGGACGGCGCCCGGCCGGATGTTACCGAGAGCGAGAGCGGGAGCC
CCGAGTATCGGCAGCAGTCAGCAGTGCCCCTGGACGAAGAGACCCACGCAGGCGAGGACGTGGCGGTGTT
CGCGCGCGGCCCGCAGGCGCACCTGGTTCACGGCGTGCAGGAGCAGACCTTCATAGCGCACGTCATGGCC
TTCGCCGCCTGCCTGGAGCCCTACACCGCCTGCGACCTGGCGCCCCCCGCCGGCACCACCGACGCCGCGC
ACCCGGGTGGCGGAGGACTGAACGACATCTTCGAGGCTCAGAAAATCGAATGGCACGAACATCACCATCA
CCATCACCATCACCATTAAGGCCGGCCTGTAGTCACTGGCACAACGCGTTACCCGGTAAGCCAATCGGGT
ATACACGGTCGTCATACTGCAGACAGGGTTCTTCTACTTTGCAAGATAGTCTTGAGTAGTAAAATAAATA
GATAGAGAAAATCAGCCTCGACTGTGCCTTCTAGTTGCCAGCCATCTGTTGTTTGCCCCTCCCCCGTGCC
TTCCTTGACCCTGGAAGGTGCCACTCCCACTGTCCTTTCCTAATAAAATGAGGAAATTGCATCACAACAC
TCAACCCTATCTCGGTCTAT
Features (pLannotate 1.2.2; 24 found; start..end, strand, type, name):
     96..425     +  promoter       SV40 promoter: SV40 enhancer and early promoter
    473..520     +  promoter       EM7 promoter: synthetic bacterial promoter&nbsp
    539..1138    +  CDS            PuroR (fragment): puromycin N-acetyltransferase; pac from Streptomyces; confers resistance to puromycin
   1148..1273    +  CDS            ble (fragment): BLE_KLEPN - Experimental evidence at protein level: Swiss-Prot protein existence level 1. Binding protein with a strong affinity to the bleomycin family of antibiotics. Binds to CL990; an antimitotic-antibiotic compound. From Klebsiella pneumoniae.
   1268..1389    +  polyA_signal   SV40 poly(A) signal: SV40 polyadenylation signal
   1442..2302    -  CDS            AmpR: β-lactamase; bla; confers resistance to ampicillin, carbenicillin, and related antibiotics
   2305..2401    -  promoter       AmpR promoter (fragment): bla
   2431..2455    -  CDS            KanR (fragment): aminoglycoside phosphotransferase; aph(3')-Ia; confers resistance to kanamycin
   2566..3154    +  rep_origin     ori: high-copy-number ColE1/pMB1/pBR322/pUC origin of replication
   3379..3396    +  terminator     rrnB T2 terminator (fragment): transcription terminator T2 from the E. coli rrnB gene
   3421..3440    -  CDS            lacZα (fragment): LacZα fragment of β-galactosidase; lacZ fragment
   3896..3912    +  protein_bind   lac operator: The lac repressor binds to the lac operator to inhibit transcription in E. coli. This inhibition can be relieved by adding lactose or isopropyl-β-D-thiogalactopyranoside (IPTG). lac repressor encoded by lacI
   4155..4458    +  enhancer       CMV enhancer: human cytomegalovirus immediate early enhancer
   4459..4662    +  promoter       CMV promoter: human cytomegalovirus (CMV) immediate early promoter
   4798..4841    +  intron         CMV intron (fragment): modified intron A from human cytomegalovirus
   4893..4911    +  promoter       SP6 promoter: promoter for bacteriophage SP6 RNA polymerase
   4915..4952    +  CDS            IgH signal sequence (fragment): signal sequence from the mouse immunoglobulin heavy chain variable region
   5061..6047    +  CDS            EDA (fragment): EDA_HUMAN - Also known as ED1, EDA2. Experimental evidence at protein level: Swiss-Prot protein existence level 1. [Isoform 3]: Binds only to the receptor EDA2R. From Homo sapiens (Human).
   6144..6323    +  CDS            Comp (fragment): COMP_RAT - Experimental evidence at protein level: Swiss-Prot protein existence level 1. May play a role in the structural integrity of cartilage via its interaction with other extracellular matrix proteins such as the collagens and fibronectin. Can mediate the interaction of chondrocytes with the cartilage extracellular matrix through interaction with cell surface integrin receptors. Could play a role in the pathogenesis of osteoarthritis. Potent suppressor of apoptosis in both primary chondrocytes and transformed cells. Suppresses apoptosis by blocking the activation of caspase-3 and by indu
   6311..7763    +  CDS            SEAP (fragment): secreted alkaline phosphatase from human placenta The natural enzyme has a C-terminal transmembrane sequence that is replaced by a GPI anchor.
   7788..7829    +  CDS            AviTag™ (fragment): peptide tag that allows for enzymatic biotinylation
   7833..7856    +  CDS            8xHis: 8xHis affinity tag
   8002..8113    +  polyA_signal   bGH poly(A) signal: bovine growth hormone polyadenylation signal
   8114..82      +  rep_origin     f1 ori (fragment) (across the origin): f1 bacteriophage origin of replication; arrow indicates direction of (+) strand synthesis
