[The description below was written by a language model from this plasmid's Addgene catalogue record and pLannotate feature annotations shown in this document.]
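Description:
pD649-HAsp-EDA-COMP5AP-AviTag-9xHis is a mammalian expression plasmid built on the pD649 backbone for producing a secreted, multimerised form of the extracellular domain of human EDA (ectodysplasin A). It is maintained in E. coli as a high-copy plasmid through a ColE1/pUC-type origin with ampicillin selection (AmpR). The feature table also shows a separate SV40 early promoter/EM7 promoter cassette driving a puromycin N-acetyltransferase coding sequence with an SV40 poly(A) signal, which could support selection in mammalian cells. A partial f1 origin and several small backbone remnants (KanR, lacZα, ble fragments) are annotated as well.

The expression unit uses the CMV enhancer and immediate-early promoter with a fragment of CMV intron A, followed by an SP6 promoter that could permit in vitro transcription and serves as a sequencing primer site. A leader sequence precedes the insert; the plasmid name indicates an HA signal peptide, while the annotation software matched a fragment here to a mouse IgH signal sequence, so its identity is not fully resolved by the record. The 987 bp EDA segment sits between two retained restriction sites and is fused in frame to the coiled-coil region of rat cartilage oligomeric matrix protein (COMP), which drives pentamer assembly. This is followed by human placental alkaline phosphatase, an AviTag for enzymatic biotinylation and a polyhistidine tag (9xHis by name, annotated as 8xHis), and the unit ends with a bGH poly(A) signal.

The resulting high-avidity, enzymatically detectable protein suits screening for low-affinity extracellular binding interactions, consistent with the plasmid's origin in a human cell-surface interactome collection. The depositor notes that some plasmids in the collection may carry an IS4-like transposase element upstream of the CMV promoter; none is annotated here.
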