Addgene plasmid #157332: pD649-HAsp-EDA-COMP5AP-AviTag-9xHis
Purpose: Mammalian expression of cell-surface protein extracellular domain fused to COMP5AP-AviTag-9xHis. Protein is secreted from cells.
Depositing lab: Chris Garcia. Depositing organization: Stanford University. Publication: A Human IgSF Cell-Surface Interactome Reveals a Complex Network of Protein-Protein Interactions. Wojtowicz WM, Vielmetter J, Fernandes RA, Siepe DH, Eastman CL, Chisholm GB, Cox S, Klock H, Anderson PW, Rue SM, Miller JJ, Glaser SM, Bragstad ML, Vance J, Lam AW, Lesley SA, Zinn K, Garcia KC. Cell. 2020 Aug 20;182(4):1027-1043.e17. doi: 10.1016/j.cell.2020.07.025. PubMed 32822567.
Backbone
  Vector backbone: pD649
  Backbone size w/o insert (bp): 7153
  Vector type: Mammalian Expression
Growth in bacteria
  Bacterial resistance: Ampicillin, 100 μg/mL
  Growth temperature: 37°C
  Growth strain: DH5alpha
  Copy number: High Copy
Gene/Insert
  Gene/Insert name: EDA
  Species: H. sapiens (human)
  Insert size (bp): 987
  Entrez Gene: EDA (a.k.a. ECTD1, ED1, ED1-A1, ED1-A2, EDA-A1, EDA-A2, EDA1, EDA2, HED, HED1, ODT1, STHAGX1, TNLG7C, XHED, XLHED)
  Promoter: CMV/SP6
  Tag / fusion protein: COMP5AP-AviTag-9xHis (C terminal on backbone)
  Cloning method: Restriction Enzyme; 5′ cloning site GCGGCCGC (not destroyed); 3′ cloning site GGCGCGCC (not destroyed)
  Sequencing primers: 5′ ATTTAGGTGACACTATAG; 3′ CGTCGCACTCCATCACGGTG
Resource information
  A portion of this plasmid was derived from a plasmid made by: synthesis by ThermoFisher
Terms and licenses: Academic/Nonprofit Terms; Industry Terms: Not Available to Industry
Depositor comments: Some plasmids in this collection may have an IS4-like element ISVsa5 family transposase upstream of the CMV promoter.
How to cite: pD649-HAsp-EDA-COMP5AP-AviTag-9xHis was a gift from Chris Garcia (Addgene plasmid # 157332 ; http://n2t.net/addgene:157332 ; RRID:Addgene_157332)
