>Addgene plasmid #157332 | pD649-HAsp-EDA-COMP5AP-AviTag-9xHis | depositor partial sequence | sequence record 303774 | insert (extracellular domain)
GAACTGAGAAGCGAGCTTAGAAGAGAGAGAGGCGCCGAGAGCAGACTCGGAGGATCTGGAACTCCTGGCA
CAAGCGGAACACTGTCTAGCCTTGGAGGACTGGACCCTGACAGCCCTATCACATCTCACCTGGGCCAGCC
TTCTCCAAAGCAGCAACCTCTTGAACCTGGCGAGGCCGCTCTGCACAGTGATTCTCAGGATGGACATCAG
ATGGCCCTGCTGAACTTCTTCTTCCCCGACGAAAAACCCTACAGCGAAGAGGAATCCAGAAGAGTGCGGC
GGAACAAGCGGAGCAAGAGCAATGAAGGTGCCGACGGACCCGTGAAGAACAAGAAGAAGGGCAAGAAGGC
CGGACCTCCTGGACCTAATGGACCACCAGGTCCTCCAGGTCCACCTGGACCACAAGGACCACCTGGAATA
CCTGGCATCCCTGGAATCCCAGGCACAACAGTTATGGGACCTCCAGGGCCGCCTGGGCCTCCAGGACCTC
AAGGCCCTCCTGGCTTGCAAGGACCTTCTGGTGCTGCCGATAAGGCCGGCACCAGAGAAAATCAGCCTGC
CGTGGTTCATCTGCAAGGCCAGGGATCTGCCATCCAAGTGAAGAACGATCTGTCTGGCGGCGTGCTGAAC
GACTGGTCCAGAATCACCATGAATCCCAAGGTGTTCAAGCTGCACCCCAGATCCGGCGAACTGGAAGTGC
TGGTGGATGGCACCTACTTCATCTACAGCCAGGTGGAAGTGTACTACATCAACTTCACCGACTTCGCCAG
CTACGAGGTGGTGGTGGATGAGAAGCCTTTCCTGCAGTGCACCAGATCCATCGAGACAGGCAAGACCAAC
TACAATACCTGCTACACAGCCGGCGTGTGCCTGCTGAAGGCAAGACAGAAAATCGCCGTGAAGATGGTGC
ACGCCGACATCAGCATCAACATGAGCAAGCACACCACCTTTTTCGGCGCCATCAGACTGGGAGAAGCCCC
TGCTTCT
